>Addgene plasmid #238330 | proUBI10::VIH2-FL::FLAG-Wild type | addgene full sequence | sequence record 475882 | Addgene NGS Result
TTGAGATCCTTTTTTTCTGCGCGTAATCTGCTGCTTGCAAACAAAAAAACCACCGCTACCAGCGGTGGTT
TGTTTGCCGGATCAAGAGCTACCAACTCTTTTTCCGAAGGTAACTGGCTTCAGCAGAGCGCAGATACCAA
ATACTGTCCTTCTAGTGTAGCCGTAGTTAGGCCACCACTTCAAGAACTCTGTAGCACCGCCTACATACCT
CGCTCTGCTAATCCTGTTACCAGTGGCTGCTGCCAGTGGCGATAAGTCGTGTCTTACCGGGTTGGACTCA
AGACGATAGTTACCGGATAAGGCGCAGCGGTCGGGCTGAACGGGGGGTTCGTGCACACAGCCCAGCTTGG
AGCGAACGACCTACACCGAACTGAGATACCTACAGCGTGAGCTATGAGAAAGCGCCACGCTTCCCGAAGG
GAGAAAGGCGGACAGGTATCCGGTAAGCGGCAGGGTCGGAACAGGAGAGCGCACGAGGGAGCTTCCAGGG
GGAAACGCCTGGTATCTTTATAGTCCTGTCGGGTTTCGCCACCTCTGACTTGAGCGTCGATTTTTGTGAT
GCTCGTCAGGGGGGCGGAGCCTATGGAAAAACGCCAGCAACGCGGCCTTTTTACGGTTCCTGGCCTTTTG
CTGGCCTTTTGCTCACATGTTCTTTCCTGCGTTATCCCCTGATTCTGTGGATAACCGTATTACCGCCTTT
GAGTGAGCTGATACCGCTCGCCGCAGCCGAACGACCGAGCGCAGCGAGTCAGTGAGCGAGGAAGCGGAAG
AGCGCCTGATGCGGTATTTTCTCCTTACGCATCTGTGCGGTATTTCACACCGCATATGGTGCACTCTCAG
TACAATCTGCTCTGATGCCGCATAGTTAAGCCAGTATACACTCCGCTATCGCTACGTGACTGGGTCATGG
CTGCGCCCCGACACCCGCCAACACCCGCTGACGCGCCCTGACGGGCTTGTCTGCTCCCGGCATCCGCTTA
CAGACAAGCTGTGACTGTCTCCGGGAGCTGCATGTGTCAGAGGTTTTCACCGTCATCACCGAAACGCGCG
AGGCAGGGTGCCTTGATGTGGGCGCCGGCGGTCGAGTGGCGACGGCGCGGCTTGTCCGCGCCCTGGTAGA
TTGCCTGGCCGTAGGCCAGCCATTTTTGAGCGGCCAGCGGCCGCGATAGGCCGACGCGAAGCGGCGGGGC
GTAGGGAGCGCAGCGACCGAAGGGTAGGCGCTTTTTGCAGCTCTTCGGCTGTGCGCTGGCCAGACAGTTA
TGCACAGGCCAGGCGGGTTTTAAGAGTTTTAATAAGTTTTAAAGAGTTTTAGGCGGAAAAATCGCCTTTT
TTCTCTTTTATATCAGTCACTTACATGTGTGACCGGTTCCCAATGTACGGCTTTGGGTTCCCAATGTACG
GGTTCCGGTTCCCAATGTACGGCTTTGGGTTCCCAATGTACGTGCTATCCACAGGAAAGAGTCCTTTTCG
ACCTTTTTCCCCTGCTAGGGCAATTTGCCCTAGCATCTGCTCCGTACATTAGGAACCGGCGGATGCTTCG
CCCTCGATCAGGTTGCGGTAGCGCATGACTAGGATCGGGCCAGCCTGCCCCGCCTCCTCCTTCAAATCGT
ACTCCGGCAGGTCATTTGACCCGATCAGCTTGCGCACGGTGAAACAGAACTTCTTGAACTCTCCGGCGCT
GCCACTGCGTTCGTAGATCGTCTTGAACAACCATCTGGCTTCTGCCTTGCCTGCGGCGCGGCGTGCCAGG
CGGTAGAGAAAACGGCCGATGCCGGGATCGATCAAAAAGTAATCGGGGTGAACCGTCAGCACGTCCGGGT
TCTTGCCTTCTGTGATCTCGCGGTACATCCAATCAGCTAGCTCGATCTCGATGTACTCCGGCCGCCCGGT
TTCGCTCTTTACGATCTTGTAGCGGCTAATCAAGGCTTCACCCTCGGATACCGTCACCAGGCGGCCGTTC
TTGGCCTTCTTCGTACGCTGCATGGCAACGTGCGTGGTGTTTAACCGAATGCAGGTTTCTACCAGGTCGT
CTTTCTGCTTTCCGCCATCGGCTCGCCGGCAGAACTTGAGTACGTCCGCAACGTGTGGACGGAACACGCG
GCCGGGCTTGTCTCCCTTCCCTTCCCGGTATCGGTTCATGGATTCGGTTAGATGGGAAACCGCCATCAGT
ACCAGGTCGTAATCCCACACACTGGCCATGCCGGCCGGCCCTGCGGAAACCTCTACGTGCCCGTCTGGAA
GCTCGTAGCGGATCACCTCGCCAGCTCGTCGGTCACGCTTCGACAGACGGAAAACGGCCACGTCCATGAT
GCTGCGACTATCGCGGGTGCCCACGTCATAGAGCATCGGAACGAAAAAATCTGGTTGCTCGTCGCCCTTG
GGCGGCTTCCTAATCGACGGCGCACCGGCTGCCGGCGGTTGCCGGGATTCTTTGCGGATTCGATCAGCGG
CCGCTTGCCACGATTCACCGGGGCGTGCTTCTGCCTCGATGCGTTGCCGCTGGGCGGCCTGCGCGGCCTT
CAACTTCTCCACCAGGTCATCACCCAGCGCCGCGCCGATTTGTACCGGGCCGGATGGTTTGCGACCGCTC
ACGCCGATTCCTCGGGCTTGGGGGTTCCAGTGCCATTGCAGGGCCGGCAGGCAACCCAGCCGCTTACGCC
TGGCCAACCGCCCGTTCCTCCACACATGGGGCATTCCACGGCGTCGGTGCCTGGTTGTTCTTGATTTTCC
ATGCCGCCTCCTTTAGCCGCTAAAATTCATCTACTCATTTATTCATTTGCTCATTTACTCTGGTAGCTGC
GCGATGTATTCAGATAGCAGCTCGGTAATGGTCTTGCCTTGGCGTACCGCGTACATCTTCAGCTTGGTGT
GATCCTCCGCCGGCAACTGAAAGTTGACCCGCTTCATGGCTGGCGTGTCTGCCAGGCTGGCCAACGTTGC
AGCCTTGCTGCTGCGTGCGCTCGGACGGCCGGCACTTAGCGTGTTTGTGCTTTTGCTCATTTTCTCTTTA
CCTCATTAACTCAAATGAGTTTTGATTTAATTTCAGCGGCCAGCGCCTGGACCTCGCGGGCAGCGTCGCC
CTCGGGTTCTGATTCAAGAACGGTTGTGCCGGCGGCGGCAGTGCCTGGGTAGCTCACGCGCTGCGTGATA
CGGGACTCAAGAATGGGCAGCTCGTACCCGGCCAGCGCCTCGGCAACCTCACCGCCGATGCGCGTGCCTT
TGATCGCCCGCGACACGACAAAGGCCGCTTGTAGCCTTCCATCCGTGACCTCAATGCGCTGCTTAACCAG
CTCCACCAGGTCGGCGGTGGCCCATATGTCGTAAGGGCTTGGCTGCACCGGAATCAGCACGAAGTCGGCT
GCCTTGATCGCGGACACAGCCAAGTCCGCCGCCTGGGGCGCTCCGTCGATCACTACGAAGTCGCGCCGGC
CGATGGCCTTCACGTCGCGGTCAATCGTCGGGCGGTCGATGCCGACAACGGTTAGCGGTTGATCTTCCCG
CACGGCCGCCCAATCGCGGGCACTGCCCTGGGGATCGGAATCGACTAACAGAACATCGGCCCCGGCGAGT
TGCAGGGCGCGGGCTAGATGGGTTGCGATGGTCGTCTTGCCTGACCCGCCTTTCTGGTTAAGTACAGCGA
TAACCTTCATGCGTTCCCCTTGCGTATTTGTTTATTTACTCATCGCATCATATACGCAGCGACCGCATGA
CGCAAGCTGTTTTACTCAAATACACATCACCTTTTTAGACGGCGGCGCTCGGTTTCTTCAGCGGCCAAGC
TGGCCGGCCAGGCCGCCAGCTTGGCATCAGACAAACCGGCCAGGATTTCATGCAGCCGCACGGTTGAGAT
GTGCGCGGGCGGCTCGAACACGTACCCGGCCGCGATCATCTCCGCCTCGATCTCTTCGGTAATGAAAAAC
GGTTCGTCCTGGCCGTCCTGGTGCGGTTTCATGCTTGTTCCTCTTGGCGTTCATTCTCGGCGGCCGCCAG
GGCGTCGGCCTCGGTCAATGCGTCCTCACGGAAGGCACCGCGCCGCCTGGCCTCGGTGGGCGTCACTTCC
TCGCTGCGCTCAAGTGCGCGGTACAGGGTCGAGCGATGCACGCCAAGCAGTGCAGCCGCCTCTTTCACGG
TGCGGCCTTCCTGGTCGATCAGCTCGCGGGCGTGCGCGATCTGTGCCGGGGTGAGGGTAGGGCGGGGGCC
AAACTTCACGCCTCGGGCCTTGGCGGCCTCGCGCCCGCTCCGGGTGCGGTCGATGATTAGGGAACGCTCG
AACTCGGCAATGCCGGCGAACACGGTCAACACCATGCGGCCGGCCGGCGTGGTGGTGTCGGCCCACGGCT
CTGCCAGGCTACGCAGGCCCGCGCCGGCCTCCTGGATGCGCTCGGCAATGTCCAGTAGGTCGCGGGTGCT
GCGGGCCAGGCGGTCTAGCCTGGTCACTGTCACAACGTCGCCAGGGCGTAGGTGGTCAAGCATCCTGGCC
AGCTCCGGGCGGTCGCGCCTGGTGCCGGTGATCTTCTCGGAAAACAGCTTGGTGCAGCCGGCCGCGTGCA
GTTCGGCCCGTTGGTTGGTCAAGTCCTGGTCGTCGGTGCTGACGCGGGCATAGCCCAGCAGGCCAGCGGC
GGCGCTCTTGTTCATGGCGTAATGTCTCCGGTTCTAGTCGCAAGTATTCTACTTTATGCGACTAAAACAC
GCGACAAGAAAACGCCAGGAAAAGGGCAGGGCGGCAGCCTGTCGCGTAACTTAGGACTTGTGCGACATGT
CGTTTTCAGAAGAAGGCTGCACTGAACGTCAGAAGCCGACTGCACTATAGCAGCGGAGGGGTTGGATCAA
AGTACTTTGATCCCGAGGGGAACCCTGTGGTTGGCATGCACATACAAATGGACGAACGGATAAACCTTTT
CACGCCCTTTTAAATATCCGATTATTCTAATAAACGCTCTTTTCTCTTAGGTTTACCCGCCAATATATCC
TGTCAAACACTGATAGTTTAAACCAGAGAAGACAACAGAGCGGAGTCTAGCTCAACAGAGCTTTTAACCC
AAATTGGTACAATAGAATACAACTTTAGATCATAATTCTCAAAAGAAAGAGATTCCTTAGCTATTCTATC
TGCCACTCCATTTCCTTCTCGGCTTGTATGCACAAGCATAAAATCCTCAAACTTGCTAAGTAGATACTTT
ATGTCTTGGATAATTGGATTGAGACTTGACAAGCATAACTTTCATGTAACCAAAGACACAAGTTGCTGAG
AATCCACCTCAAAAATGATCTTCCTATAATTGAATCGGGATAATGACAGCACAGCCCATCTAAGAGCCTC
CACTTCTACTTCCAGCACGCTTCTTACTTTTACCACAGCTCTTGCACCTAACCATAACACCTTCCCTGTA
TGATCGCGAAGCACCCACCCTAAGCCACATTTTAATCCTTCTGTTGGCCATGCCCCATCAAAGTTGCACT
TAACCCAAGATTGTGGTGGAGCTTCCCATGTTTCTCGTCTGTCCCGACGGTGTTGTGGTTGGTGCTTTCC
TTACATTCTGAGCCTCTTTCCTTCTAATCCACTCATCTGCATCTTCTTGTGTCCTTACTAATACCTCATT
GGTTCCAAATTCCCTCCCTTTAAGCACCAGCTCGTTTCTGTTCTTCCACAGCCTCCCAAGTATCCAAGGG
ACTAAAGCCTCCACATTCTTCAGATCAGGATATTCTTGTTTAAGATGTTGAACTCTATGGAGGTTTGTAT
GAACTGATGATCTAGGACCGGATAAGTTCCCTTCTTCATAGCGAACTTATTCAAAGAATGTTTTGTGTAT
CATTCTTGTTACATTGTTATTAATGAAAAAATATTATTGGTCATTGGACTGAACACGAGTGTTAAATATG
GACCAGGCCCCAAATAAGATCCATTGATATATGAATTAAATAACAAGAATAAATCGAGTCACCAAACCAC
TTGCCTTTTTTAACGAGACTTGTTCACCAACTTGATACAAAAGTCATTATCCTATGCAAATCAATAATCA
TACAAAAATATCCAATAACACTAAAAAATTAAAAGAAATGGATAATTTCACAATATGTTATACGATAAAG
AAGTTACTTTTCCAAGAAATTCACTGATTTTATAAGCCCACTTGCATTAGATAAATGGCAAAAAAAAACA
AAAAGGAAAAGAAATAAAGCACGAAGAATTCTAGAAAATACGAAATACGCTTCAATGCAGTGGGACCCAC
GGTTCAATTATTGCCAATTTTCAGCTCCACCGTATATTTAAAAAATAAAACGATAATGCTAAAAAAATAT
AAATCGTAACGATCGTTAAATCTCAACGGCTGGATCTTATGACGACCGTTAGAAATTGTGGTTGTCGACG
AGTCAGTAATAAACGGCGTCAAAGTGGTTGCAGCCGGCACACACGAGTCGTGTTTATCAACTCAAAGCAC
AAATACTTTTCCTCAACCTAAAAATAAGGCAATTAGCCAAAAACAACTTTGCGTGTAAACAACGCTCAAT
ACACGTGTCATTTTATTATTAGCTATTGCTTCACCGCCTTAGCTTTCTCGTGACCTAGTCGTCCTCGTCT
TTTCTTCTTCTTCTTCTATAAAACAATACCCAAAGAGCTCTTCTTCTTCACAATTCAGATTTCAATTTCT
CAAAATCTTAAAAACTTTCTCTCAATTCTCTCTACCGTGATCAAGGTAAATTTCTGTGTTCCTTATTCTC
TCAAAATCTTCGATTTTGTTTTCGTTCGATCCCAATTTCGTATATGTTCTTTGGTTTAGATTCTGTTAAT
CTTAGATCGAATACGATTTTCTGGGTTTGATCGTTAGATATCATCTTAATTCTCGATTAGGGTTTCATAG
ATATCATCCGATTTGTTCAAATAATTTGAGTTTTGTCGAATAATTACTCTTCGATTTGTGATTTCTATCT
AGATCTGGTGTTAGTTTCTAGTTTGTGCGATCGAATTTGTCGATTAATCTGAGTTTTTCTGATTAACAGT
CTGGAAGCACCATGGAGATGGAAGAAGGAGCAAGTGGTGTTGGTGAGAAGATAAAGATTGGAGTCTGCGT
CATGGAAAAGAAGGTTTTCTCAGCTCCCATGGGGGAAATTCTCGACAGACTCCAGTCTTTTGGTGAATTT
GAGATCTTACATTTTGGGGATAAAGTTATACTTGAAGATCCAATAGAAAGTTGGCCCATTTGTGATTGCT
TGATTGCTTTTCATTCCTCTGGATATCCTCTTGAGAAGGCTCAGGCATATGCTGCTTTAAGAAAGCCATT
TTTAGTGAATGAACTTGATCCGCAATATCTTCTTCATGATCGCCGGAAGGTGTATGAGCATCTTGAGATG
TATGGCATCCCAGTTCCTAGGTATGCTTGTGTCAATAGAAAGGTACCAAATCAAGACCTTCATTATTTTG
TCGAGGAAGAAGATTTTGTTGAGGTCCATGGTGAACGCTTCTGGAAGCCATTTGTGGAAAAGCCTGTCAA
TGGAGATGACCATAGTATAATGATATACTACCCTAGCTCGGCAGGTGGAGGCATGAAAGAATTGTTTCGC
AAGATTGGGAACCGATCAAGTGAATTTCATCCTGACGTCAGAAGGGTAAGGAGAGAAGGCTCTTATATAT
ACGAGGAGTTTATGGCCACCGGAGGAACTGATGTCAAGGTCTATACAGTGGGTCCTGAATACGCACATGC
TGAAGCAAGAAAGTCACCTGTTGTTGATGGTGTTGTTATGAGGAATACAGATGGGAAGGAAGTGAGATAT
CCAGTATTGCTTACACCTGCTGAAAAGCAAATGGCTAGAGAAGTTTGCATTGCATTTAGGCAAGCGGTCT
GTGGGTTTGATCTTCTACGATCTGAGGGCTGTTCATATGTTTGTGATGTCAATGGATGGAGTTTTGTGAA
GAACTCATACAAGTATTATGACGATGCTGCGTGTGTGCTAAGGAAAATGTGTTTGGATGCAAAAGCTCCT
CATCTCTCATCCACTCTTCCTCCCACCTTGCCATGGAAGGTCAATGAACCTGTACAATCTAATGAAGGTC
TAACTCGCCAGGGAAGTGGCATCATCGGCACTTTTGGGCAGTCAGAAGAGCTACGTTGTGTCATTGCTGT
TGTTCGACATGGCGATAGAACTCCCAAGCAGAAAGTGAAACTAAAAGTTACAGAGGAAAAACTATTAAAC
CTAATGTTGAAGTACAATGGTGGAAAGCCAAGAGCTGAAACCAAACTTAAGAGTGCCGTCCAGTTGCAAG
ATCTATTAGATGCCACAAGAATGTTAGTTCCCCGTACAAGACCAGGTCGTGAAAGTGATAGTGATGCAGA
GGACCTTGAACATGCTGAGAAGCTTCGGCAAGTTAAAGCAGTCCTTGAAGAGGGAGGACATTTCTCTGGT
ATATACAGGAAGGTTCAACTGAAGCCGCTGAAGTGGGTTAAAATACCAAAAAGCGATGGTGATGGCGAAG
AAGAAAGACCAGTAGAGGCCCTTATGGTTCTGAAATATGGCGGTGTTTTAACACACGCTGGTAGAAAGCA
GGCAGAAGAACTTGGTAGATACTTTCGAAACAATATGTATCCAGGTGAAGGGACTGGTTTGCTTCGTCTC
CATAGTACGTACCGTCATGACCTTAAAATTTACAGCTCTGACGAGGGACGTGTTCAGATGTCTGCAGCGG
CTTTTGCTAAAGGCCTGCTTGACCTAGAAGGACAGCTGACGCCAATCCTGGTTTCTTTGGTTAGCAAGGA
CTCTTCCATGTTGGATGGTCTTGATAATGCCAGCATTGAAATGGAAGCGGCCAAGGCTAGATTGAATGAG
ATTGTAACGTCTGGCACAAAGATGATAGACGACGACCAAGTCTCCTCTGAAGATTTCCCTTGGATGACTG
ATGGAGCTGGACTTCCTCCCAACGCTCATGAACTCCTACGTGAACTGGTGAAATTAACTAAGAATGTGAC
TGAACAAGTAAGACTACTTGCAATGGATGAGGACGAGAACCTCACTGAGCCATACGATATAATTCCTCCA
TATGATCAAGCAAAAGCCCTTGGCAAGACAAACATTGACAGTGATCGGATTGCTTCTGGATTACCATGTG
GTAGTGAAGGATTCCTTCTGATGTTTGCTCGGTGGATAAAACTTGCTAGGGATCTCTACAATGAAAGAAA
AGACCGATTTGACATCACACAGATTCCGGATGTTTACGATTCATGCAAGTACGACCTGTTACATAATTCC
CATCTCGATCTAAAAGGATTAGATGAACTCTTCAAAGTAGCACAGTTACTTGCAGATGGTGTAATCCCAA
ATGAGTATGGCATCAATCCGCAACAAAAGCTTAAAATCGGTTCAAAGATTGCTCGGCGCTTAATGGGGAA
AATCTTGATAGACTTGAGGAATACTCGAGAAGAAGCACTGAGCGTTGCCGAGTTGAAAGAAAGCCAAGAA
CAAGTCTTGTCATTATCCGCCTCGCAAAGGGAAGATAGAAATAGTCAACCGAAGCTATTTATCAATAGCG
ATGAATTGAGACGACCTGGCACAGGTGATAAAGATGAAGATGATGATAAAGAAACCAAATACCGATTAGA
TCCAAAGTATGCAAATGTGAAAACACCTGAACGTCATGTGAGGACTCGACTTTACTTCACATCTGAATCG
CATATTCATTCGCTCATGAACGTCCTTCGATACTGTAACCTTGATGAATCTCTCCTAGGAGAAGAAAGCC
TCATTTGCCAAAACGCCTTAGAACGTCTCTGTAAAACCAAGGAACTCGATTACATGAGTTACATTGTCCT
AAGGCTCTTTGAGAACACCGAGGTATCACTTGAGGACCCGAAAAGATTCCGCATTGAACTTACATTTAGC
CGTGGAGCTGATTTGTCTCCCTTAAGGAATAATGACGACGAGGCAGAGACATTGCTAAGGGAACACACAC
TTCCGATAATGGGACCAGAGAGGCTTCAAGAAGTAGGTTCTTGTTTAAGCTTGGAGACAATGGAGAAAAT
GGTTCGTCCATTTGCTATGCCGGCGGAAGATTTCCCTCCGGCGTCCACTCCGGTTGGTTTCTCGGGTTAC
TTCTCAAAAAGTGCTGCGGTGCTGGAGCGACTCGTAAACCTCTTCCACAACTATAAGAACTCTTCTTCTA
ATGGAAGGAGCAAGGGAGATTACAAAGACCATGATGGAGATTATAAGGATCACGATATCGACTACAAAGA
TGACGACGATAAATAAAATCGATCGTTCAAACATTTGGCAATAAAGTTTCTTAAGATTGAATCCTGTTGC
CGGTCTTGCGATGATTATCATATAATTTCTGTTGAATTACGTTAAGCATGTAATAATTAACATGTAATGC
ATGACGTTATTTATGAGATGGGTTTTTATGATTAGAGTCCCGCAATTATACATTTAATACGCGATAGAAA
ACAAAATATAGCGCGCAAACTAGGATAAATTATCGCGCGCGGTGTCATCTATGTTACTAGATCTGAGGTA
TGTAGGTATAGTAACATGAACAAGAACAGACTCAAGTACAAGATCGCATACGAAAATGGAAATGGCAATG
TCACTTCCACATAATCAAACACGAATCCTCATATCAACAAGGCCTGAGATTCTAACTAGCTCATAACAAC
TTAGCCAATAGTTACTTGAGACTACCAAATGTATGTAGAACTAAAGACTAAGGGACAGAGAGTTCGTCTA
AACAGGTGAATCTAGTCGTTGTTATCTAATAAACAATTCAGCCCCAAATGCAGAACACACATAGAGCTCT
CTATTGATTCAAATTACGATCTGATACTGATAACGTCTAGATTTTTAGGGTTAAAGCAATCAATCACCTG
ACGATTCAAGGTGGTTGGATCATGACGATTCCAGAAAACATCAAGCAAGCTCTCAAAGCTACACTCTTTG
GGATCATACTGAACTCTAACAACCTCGTTATGTCCCGTAGTGCCAGTACAGACATCCTCGTAACTCGGAT
TGTGCACGATGCCATGGCTATACCCAACCTCGGTCTTGGTCACACCAGGAACTCTCTGGTAAGCTAGCTC
CACTCCCCAGAAACAACCGGCGCCAAATTGCGCGAATTGCTGACCTGATGACGGAACATCATCGTCGGGT
CCTTGGGCGATTGCGGCGGAAGATGGGTCAGCTTGGGCTTGAGGACGAGAGCCGAATCCGAGTCTGTTGA
AAAGGTTGTTCATTGGGGATTTGTATACGGAGATTGGTCGTCGAGAGGTTTGAGGGAAAGGACAAATGGG
TTTGGCTCTGGAGAAAGAGAGTGCGGCTTTAGAGAGAGAATTGAGAGGTTTAGAGAGAGATGCGGCGGCG
ATGAGCGTGCCGAGGAGAGACGACGAGGACCTGCATTATCAAAGCAGTGACGTGGTGAAATTTGGAACTT
TTAAGAGGCAGATAGATTTATTATTTGTATCCATTTTCTTCATTGTTCTAGAATGTCGCGGAACAAATTT
TAAAACTAAATCCTAAATTTTTCTAATTTTGTTGCCAATAGTGGATATGTGGGCCGTATAGAAGGAATCT
ATTGAAGGCTCAAACCCATACTGACGAGCCCAAAGGTTCGTTTTGCGTTTTATGTTTCGGTTCGATGCCA
ACGCCACATTCTGAGCTAGGCAAAAAACAAACGTGTCTTTGAATAGACTCCTCTCGTTAACACATGCAGC
GGCTGCATGGTGACGCCATTAACACGTGGCCTACAATTGCATGATGTCTCCATTGACACGTGACTTCTCG
TCTCCTTTCTTAATATATCTAACAAACACTCCTACCTCTTCCAAAATATATACACATCTTTTTGATCAAT
CTCTCATTCAAAATCTCATTCTCTCTAGTAAACAAGAACAAAAAAATGGCGGATACAGCTAGAGGAACCC
ATCACGATATCATCGGCAGGGACCAGTACCCGATGATGGGCCGTGACCGTGACCAGTACCAGATGTCCGG
ACGAGGATCTGACTACTCCAAGTCTAGGCAGATTGCTAAAGCTGCAACTGCTGTCACAGCTGGTGGTTCC
CTCCTTGTTCTCTCCAGCCTTACCCTTGTTGGAACTGTCATAGCTTTGACTGTTGCAACACCTCTGCTCG
TTATCTTCAGCCCAATCCTTGTCCCGGCTCTCATCACAGTTGCACTCCTCATCACCGGTTTTCTTTCCTC
TGGAGGGTTTGGCATTGCCGCTATAACCGTTTTCTCTTGGATTTACAAGTAAGCACACATTTATCATCTT
ACTTCATAATTTTGTGCAATATGTGCATGCATGTGTTGAGCCAGTAGCTTTGGATCAATTTTTTTGGTCG
AATAACAAATGTAACAATAAGAAATTGCAAATTCTAGGGAACATTTGGTTAACTAAATACGAAATTTGAC
CTAGCTAGCTTGAATGTGTCTGTGTATATCATCTATATAGGTAAAATGCTTGGTATGATACCTATTGATT
GTGAATAGGTACGCAACGGGAGAGCACCCACAGGGATCAGACAAGTTGGACAGTGCAAGGATGAAGTTGG
GAAGCAAAGCTCAGGATCTGAAAGACAGAGCTCAGTACTACGGACAGCAACATACTGGTGGGGAACATGA
CCGTGACCGTACTCGTGGTGGCCAGCACACTACTATGAGCGAGCTGATTAAGGAGAACATGCACATGAAG
CTGTACATGGAGGGCACCGTGAACAACCACCACTTCAAGTGCACATCCGAGGGCGAAGGCAAGCCCTACG
AGGGCACCCAGACCATGAGAATCAAGGTGGTCGAGGGCGGCCCTCTCCCCTTCGCCTTCGACATCCTGGC
TACCAGCTTCATGTACGGCAGCAGAACCTTCATCAACCACACCCAGGGCATCCCCGACTTCTTTAAGCAG
TCCTTCCCTGAGGGCTTCACATGGGAGAGAGTCACCACATACGAGGACGGAGGTGTGCTGACCGCTACTC
AGGACACCAGCCTCCAGGACGGCTGCCTCATCTACAACGTCAAGATCAGAGGGGTGAACTTCCCATCCAA
CGGCCCTGTGATGCAGAAGAAAACACTCGGCTGGGAAGCCAACACCGAGATGCTGTATCCAGCTGACGGA
GGACTGGAAGGCAGAAGCGACATGGCCCTGAAGCTCGTGGGCGGGGGCCACCTGATCTGCAACTTCAAGA
CCACATACAGATCCAAGAAACCCGCTAAGAACCTCAAGATGCCCGGCGTCTACTATGTGGACCACAGACT
GGAAAGAATCAAGGAGGCCGACAAAGAAACCTACGTCGAGCAGCACGAGGTGGCTGTGGCCAGATACTGC
GACCTCCCTAGCAAACTGGGGCACAAGTGATTAGAGTTTTTCAGATCCGCGTTTGTGTTTTCTGGGTTTC
TCACTTAAGCGTCTGCGTTTTACTTTTGTATTGGGTTTGGCGTTTAGTAGTTTGCGGTAGCGTTCTTGTT
ATGTGTAATTACGCTTTTTCTTCTTGCTTCAGCAGTTTCGGTTGAAATATAAATCGAATCAAGTTTCACT
TTATCAGCGTTGTTTTAAATTTTGGCATTAAATTGGTGAAAATTGCTTCAATTTTGTATCTAAATAGAAG
TGTCCTCATTGTCTTCCGTAATCCGTCTAAGCGTCAATTTGTTTACACCACAATATATCCTGCCACCAGC
CAGCCAACAGCTCCCCGACCGGCAGCTCGGCACAAAATCACCACTCGATACAGGCAGCCCATCAGTCCGG
GACGGCGTCAGCGGGAGAGCCGTTGTAAGGCGGCAGACTTTGCTCATGTTACCGGCAGAAGATCCTTTGA
TCTTTTCTACGGGGTCTGACGCTCAGTGGAACGAAAACTCACGTTAAGGGATTTTGGTCATGCATGATAT
ATCTCCCAATTTGTGTAGGGCTTATTATGCACGCTTAAAAATAATAAAAGCAGACTTGACCTGATAGTTT
GGCTGTGAGCAATTATGTGCTTAGTGCATCTAACGCTTGAGTTAAGCCGCGCCGCGAAGCGGCGTCGGCT
TGAACGAATTTCTAGCTAGACATTATTTGCCGACTACCTTGGTGATCTCGCCTTTCACGTAGTGGACAAA
TTCTTCCAACTGATCTGCGCGCGAGGCCAAGCGATCTTCTTCTTGTCCAAGATAAGCCTGTCTAGCTTCA
AGTATGACGGGCTGATACTGGGCCGGCAGGCGCTCCATTGCCCAGTCGGCAGCGACATCCTTCGGCGCGA
TTTTGCCGGTTACTGCGCTGTACCAAATGCGGGACAACGTAAGCACTACATTTCGCTCATCGCCAGCCCA
GTCGGGCGGCGAGTTCCATAGCGTTAAGGTTTCATTTAGCGCCTCAAATAGATCCTGTTCAGGAACCGGA
TCAAAGAGTTCCTCCGCCGCTGGACCTACCAAGGCAACGCTATGTTCTCTTGCTTTTGTCAGCAAGATAG
CCAGATCAATGTCGATCGTGGCTGGCTCGAAGATACCTGCAAGAATGTCATTGCGCTGCCATTCTCCAAA
TTGCAGTTCGCGCTTAGCTGGATAACGCCACGGAATGATGTCGTCGTGCACAACAATGGTGACTTCTACA
GCGCGGAGAATCTCGCTCTCTCCAGGGGAAGCCGAAGTTTCCAAAAGGTCGTTGATCAAAGCTCGCCGCG
TTGTTTCATCAAGCCTTACGGTCACCGTAACCAGCAAATCAATATCACTGTGTGGCTTCAGGCCGCCATC
CACTGCGGAGCCGTACAAATGTACGGCCAGCAACGTCGGTTCGAGATGGCGCTCGATGACGCCAACTACC
TCTGATAGTTGAGTCGATACTTCGGCGATCACCGCTTCCCCCATGATGTTTAACTTTGTTTTAGGGCGAC
TGCCCTGCTGCGTAACATCGTTGCTGCTCCATAACATCAAACATCGACCCACGGCGTAACGCGCTTGCTG
CTTGGATGCCCGAGGCATAGACTGTACCCCAAAAAAACAGTCATAACAAGCCATGAAAACCGCCACTGCG
CCGTTACCACCGCTGCGTTCGGTCAAGGTTCTGGACCAGTTGCGTGAGCGCATACGCTACTTGCATTACA
GCTTACGAACCGAACAGGCTTATGTCCACTGGGTTCGTGCCCGAATTGATCACAGGCAGCAACGCTCTGT
CATCGTTACAATCAACATGCTACCCTCCGCGAGATCATCCGTGTTTCAAACCCGGCAGCTTAGTTGCCGT
TCTTCCGATGAGCGTCAGACCCCGTAGAAAAGATCAAAGGATCTTC
Features (pLannotate 1.2.2; 18 found; start..end, strand, type, name):
      1..589     +  rep_origin     ori: high-copy-number ColE1/pMB1/pBR322/pUC origin of replication
    775..915     -  misc_feature   bom: basis of mobility region from pBR322
   1017..1056    -  CDS            rop (fragment): Rop protein, which maintains plasmids at low copy number; rop
   1259..1453    -  rep_origin     pVS1 oriV: origin of replication for the Pseudomonas plasmid pVS1 (Heeb et al., 2000)
   1519..2592    -  CDS            pVS1 RepA: replication protein from the Pseudomonas plasmid pVS1 (Heeb et al., 2000)
   3021..3650    -  CDS            pVS1 StaA: stability protein from the Pseudomonas plasmid pVS1 (Heeb et al., 2000)
   4210..4611    -  CDS            Y4CG_SINFN (fragment): Protein inferred from homology: Swiss-Prot protein existence level 3. From Sinorhizobium fredii (strain NBRC 101917 / NGR234).
   4951..4975    -  misc_feature   RB T-DNA repeat: right border repeat from nopaline C58 T-DNA
   7012..10161   +  CDS            VIP1: VIP1L_ARATH - Also known as QVE7 From Arabidopsis thaliana (Mouse-ear cress).
  10210..10233   +  CDS            3xFLAG (fragment): three tandem FLAG® epitope tags
  10241..10493   +  terminator     NOS terminator: nopaline synthase terminator and poly(A) signal
  10848..11345   -  CDS            MSR4 (fragment): MSRA4_ARATH - Also known as PMSR, PMSR4. Experimental evidence at protein level: Swiss-Prot protein existence level 1. Catalyzes the reduction of methionine sulfoxide (MetSO) to methionine in proteins. Plays a protective role against oxidative stress by restoring activity to proteins that have been inactivated by methionine oxidation. Prevents the methionine sulfoxidation of the heat shock protein HSP21 and its subsequent inactivation. MSRA family specifically reduces the MetSO S-enantiomer. From Arabidopsis thaliana (Mouse-ear cress).
  11918..12634   +  CDS            OLEO2_BRANA: Experimental evidence at protein level: Swiss-Prot protein existence level 1. May have a structural role to stabilize the lipid body during desiccation of the seed by preventing coalescence of the oil. Probably interacts with both lipid and phospholipid moieties of lipid bodies. May also provide recognition signals for specific lipase anchorage in lipolysis during seedling growth. From Brassica napus (Rape).
  12635..13327   +  CDS            TagRFP: TagRFP is a basic (constitutively fluorescent) red fluorescent protein published in 2007, derived from Entacmaea quadricolor. It has very low acid sensitivity.
  13621..13645   -  misc_feature   LB T-DNA repeat: left border repeat from nopaline C58 T-DNA
  14023..14810   -  CDS            SmR (fragment): aminoglycoside adenylyltransferase (Murphy, 1985); aadA; confers resistance to spectinomycin and streptomycin
  14821..14877   -  CDS            GmR (fragment): gentamycin acetyltransferase; aacC1; confers resistance to gentamycin
  15053..15076   -  promoter       Pc promoter (fragment): intI1 (promoter lies within the coding sequence); class 1 integron promoter
