[The description below was written by a language model from this plasmid's Addgene catalogue record and pLannotate feature annotations shown in this document.]
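Description:
proUBI10::VIH2-FL::FLAG-Wild type is a 15.2 kb plant binary expression plasmid built by Golden Gate assembly in the LIIbeta F 1-2 backbone, intended for ubiquitous expression of a tagged inositol pyrophosphate kinase/phosphatase in Arabidopsis. It carries a high-copy ColE1/pUC-type origin for propagation in E. coli. It also carries the pVS1 replication and stability functions (oriV, RepA, StaA), which normally allow maintenance in Agrobacterium. Bacterial selection is by spectinomycin through the aadA (SmR) gene. Nopaline-type right and left border repeats delimit the T-DNA region that would be transferred into the plant genome.

Within the T-DNA, the payload is the wild-type, full-length Arabidopsis VIH2 coding sequence (3150 bp; a PPIP5K-family enzyme). It is fused at its C terminus to a 3xFLAG epitope supplied by the backbone and is followed by the NOS terminator. The name and stated purpose indicate that the UBI10 (polyubiquitin 10) promoter drives expression. This promoter is not annotated in the feature table, although an unannotated stretch of about 2 kb lies between the right border and the coding sequence. The catalogue's Entrez link points to VIRE2-interacting protein 1 (AT1G43700), which appears to reflect the shared "VIP1" alias rather than the VIH2/PPIP5K insert that the name, insert size and annotation describe.

A second cassette encodes an oleosin–TagRFP fusion (the OLEO-Red marker). It makes transgenic seeds red fluorescent, so transformants can be picked visually rather than by antibiotic or herbicide selection. The short MSR4 fragment annotated upstream probably reflects genomic sequence flanking the oleosin promoter. The construct serves as the wild-type version for studies of VIH2 function in plant phosphate homeostasis, and the FLAG tag allows the protein to be detected or immunoprecipitated.
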