Addgene plasmid #238330: proUBI10::VIH2-FL::FLAG-Wild type
Purpose: proUBI10::VIH2-FL::FLAG-Wild type ubiquitous expression in Arabidopsis plants
Depositing lab: Michael Hothorn. Depositing organization: University of Geneva. Publication: A small signaling domain controls PPIP5K phosphatase activity in phosphate homeostasis. Raia P, Lee K, Bartsch SM, Rico-Resendiz F, Portugal-Calisto D, Vadas O, Panse VG, Fiedler D, Hothorn M. Nat Commun. 2025 Feb 19;16(1):1753. doi: 10.1038/s41467-025-56937-0. PubMed 39966396.
Backbone
  Vector backbone: LIIbeta F 1-2
  Vector type: Plant Expression
  Selectable markers: OLEO-Red seed coat fluorescent protein
Growth in bacteria
  Bacterial resistance: Spectinomycin, 50 μg/mL
  Growth temperature: 37°C
  Growth strain: DH5alpha
  Copy number: High Copy
Gene/Insert
  Gene/Insert name: VIP1 (alt names: VIH2; PPIP5K)
  Species: A. thaliana (mustard weed)
  Insert size (bp): 3150
  Mutation: AtVIH2-Wild type
  Entrez Gene: VIP1 (a.k.a. AT1G43700, AtVIP1, F2J6.6, F2J6_6, SUE3, VIRE2-INTERACTING PROTEIN, VIRE2-interacting protein 1, sulphate utilization efficiency 3)
  Tag / fusion protein: 3x Flag-tag (C terminal on backbone)
  Cloning method: Golden Gate
Terms and licenses: Academic/Nonprofit Terms; Industry Terms: Not Available to Industry
How to cite: proUBI10::VIH2-FL::FLAG-Wild type was a gift from Michael Hothorn (Addgene plasmid # 238330 ; http://n2t.net/addgene:238330 ; RRID:Addgene_238330)
